LOCUS       Exported 5668 bp ds-DNA circular SYN 12-MAY-2021
DEFINITION  Mammalian expression of Rluc-LC3G120A. Can be used for measuring
            autophagic flux..
ACCESSION   .
VERSION     .
KEYWORDS    pRluc-LC3G120A
SOURCE      synthetic DNA construct
  ORGANISM  synthetic DNA construct
REFERENCE   1 (bases 1 to 5668)
  AUTHORS   Farkas T, Jaattela M
  TITLE     Renilla Luciferase-LC3 Based Reporter Assay for Measuring Autophagic
            Flux.
  JOURNAL   Methods Enzymol. 2017;588:1-13. doi: 10.1016/bs.mie.2016.09.072.
            Epub 2016 Nov 12.
  PUBMED    28237095
REFERENCE   2 (bases 1 to 5668)
  AUTHORS   .
  TITLE     Direct Submission
  JOURNAL   Exported May 12, 2021 from SnapGene Server 1.1.58
            http://www.snapgene.com
FEATURES             Location/Qualifiers
     source          1..5668
                     /organism="synthetic DNA construct"
                     /mol_type="other DNA"
     enhancer        1..304
                     /label=CMV enhancer
                     /note="human cytomegalovirus immediate early enhancer"
     promoter        305..508
                     /label=CMV promoter
                     /note="human cytomegalovirus (CMV) immediate early
                     promoter"
     primer_bind     459..479
                     /label=CMV-F
                     /note="Human CMV immediate early promoter, forward primer"
     CDS             553..1485
                     /codon_start=1
                     /product="luciferase from the anthozoan coelenterate
                     Renilla reniformis (sea pansy)"
                     /label=Rluc
                     /translation="MTSKVYDPEQRKRMITGPQWWARCKQMNVLDSFINYYDSEKHAEN
                     AVIFLHGNAASSYLWRHVVPHIEPVARCIIPDLIGMGKSGKSGNGSYRLLDHYKYLTAW
                     FELLNLPKKIIFVGHDWGAALAFHYSYEHQDKIKAIVHAESVVDVIESWDEWPDIEEDI
                     ALIKSEEGEKMVLENNFFVETMLPSKIMRKLEPEEFAAYLEPFKEKGEVRRPTLSWPRE
                     IPLVKGGKPDVVQIVRNYNAYLRASDDLPKMFIESDPGFFSNAIVEGAKKFPNTEFVKV
                     KGLHFSQEDAPDEMGKYIKSFVERVLKNEQ"
     CDS             1504..1926
                     /codon_start=1
                     /gene="Map1lc3b"
                     /product="rat LC3 protein"
                     /label=LC3
                     /note="Atg8 family member found on autophagosomes"
                     /translation="PSEKTFKQRRSFEQRVEDVRLIREQHPTKIPVIIERYKGEKQLPV
                     LDKTKFLVPDHVNMSELIKIIRRRLQLNANQAFFLLVNGHSMVSVSTPISEVYESERDE
                     DGFLYMVYASQETFA*ALAVTYMSALKATATGREPCL"
     polyA_signal    2396..2517
                     /label=SV40 poly(A) signal
                     /note="SV40 polyadenylation signal"
     primer_bind     complement(2433..2452)
                     /label=SV40pA-R
                     /note="SV40 polyA, reverse primer"
     primer_bind     2487..2506
                     /label=EBV-rev
                     /note="SV40 polyA terminator, reverse primer"
     rep_origin      complement(2524..2979)
                     /direction=LEFT
                     /label=f1 ori
                     /note="f1 bacteriophage origin of replication; arrow
                     indicates direction of (+) strand synthesis"
     primer_bind     complement(2661..2682)
                     /label=F1ori-F
                     /note="F1 origin, forward primer"
     primer_bind     2873..2892
                     /label=F1ori-R
                     /note="F1 origin, reverse primer"
     promoter        3006..3110
                     /gene="bla"
                     /label=AmpR promoter
     promoter        3112..3469
                     /label=SV40 promoter
                     /note="SV40 enhancer and early promoter"
     primer_bind     complement(3135..3155)
                     /label=pBABE 3'
                     /note="SV40 enhancer, reverse primer for pBABE vectors"
     rep_origin      3320..3455
                     /label=SV40 ori
                     /note="SV40 origin of replication"
     primer_bind     3382..3401
                     /label=SV40pro-F
                     /note="SV40 promoter/origin, forward primer"
     CDS             3504..4298
                     /codon_start=1
                     /gene="aph(3')-II (or nptII)"
                     /product="aminoglycoside phosphotransferase from Tn5"
                     /label=NeoR/KanR
                     /note="confers resistance to neomycin, kanamycin, and G418
                     (Geneticin(R))"
                     /translation="MIEQDGLHAGSPAAWVERLFGYDWAQQTIGCSDAAVFRLSAQGRP
                     VLFVKTDLSGALNELQDEAARLSWLATTGVPCAAVLDVVTEAGRDWLLLGEVPGQDLLS
                     SHLAPAEKVSIMADAMRRLHTLDPATCPFDHQAKHRIERARTRMEAGLVDQDDLDEEHQ
                     GLAPAELFARLKASMPDGEDLVVTHGDACLPNIMVENGRFSGFIDCGRLGVADRYQDIA
                     LATRDIAEELGGEWADRFLVLYGIAAPDSQRIAFYRLLDEFF"
     primer_bind     complement(3558..3577)
                     /label=Neo-R
                     /note="Neomycin resistance gene, reverse primer"
     primer_bind     4168..4187
                     /label=Neo-F
                     /note="Neomycin resistance gene, forward primer"
     primer_bind     complement(4486..4505)
                     /label=TK-pA-R
                     /note="Thymidine kinase polyA, reverse primer"
     polyA_signal    4530..4577
                     /label=HSV TK poly(A) signal
                     /note="herpes simplex virus thymidine kinase
                     polyadenylation signal (Cole and Stacy, 1985)"
     rep_origin      4906..5494
                     /direction=RIGHT
                     /label=ori
                     /note="high-copy-number ColE1/pMB1/pBR322/pUC origin of
                     replication"
     primer_bind     5395..5414
                     /label=pBR322ori-F
                     /note="pBR322 origin, forward primer"
ORIGIN
        1 cgttacataa cttacggtaa atggcccgcc tggctgaccg cccaacgacc cccgcccatt
       61 gacgtcaata atgacgtatg ttcccatagt aacgccaata gggactttcc attgacgtca
      121 atgggtggag tatttacggt aaactgccca cttggcagta catcaagtgt atcatatgcc
      181 aagtacgccc cctattgacg tcaatgacgg taaatggccc gcctggcatt atgcccagta
      241 catgacctta tgggactttc ctacttggca gtacatctac gtattagtca tcgctattac
      301 catggtgatg cggttttggc agtacatcaa tgggcgtgga tagcggtttg actcacgggg
      361 atttccaagt ctccacccca ttgacgtcaa tgggagtttg ttttggcacc aaaatcaacg
      421 ggactttcca aaatgtcgta acaactccgc cccattgacg caaatgggcg gtaggcgtgt
      481 acggtgggag gtctatataa gcagagctgg tttagtgaac cgtcagatcc gctagcgcta
      541 ccggtcgcca ccatgacttc gaaagtttat gatccagaac aaaggaaacg gatgataact
      601 ggtccgcagt ggtgggccag atgtaaacaa atgaatgttc ttgattcatt tattaattat
      661 tatgattcag aaaaacatgc agaaaatgct gttatttttt tacatggtaa cgcggcctct
      721 tcttatttat ggcgacatgt tgtgccacat attgagccag tagcgcggtg tattatacca
      781 gaccttattg gtatgggcaa atcaggcaaa tctggtaatg gttcttatag gttacttgat
      841 cattacaaat atcttactgc atggtttgaa cttcttaatt taccaaagaa gatcattttt
      901 gtcggccatg attggggtgc tgctttggca tttcattata gctatgagca tcaagataag
      961 atcaaagcaa tagttcacgc tgaaagtgta gtagatgtga ttgaatcatg ggatgaatgg
     1021 cctgatattg aagaagatat tgcgttgatc aaatctgaag aaggagaaaa aatggttttg
     1081 gagaataact tcttcgtgga aaccatgttg ccatcaaaaa tcatgagaaa gttagaacca
     1141 gaagaatttg cagcatatct tgaaccattc aaagagaaag gtgaagttcg tcgtccaaca
     1201 ttatcatggc ctcgtgaaat cccgttagta aaaggtggta aacctgacgt tgtacaaatt
     1261 gttaggaatt ataatgctta tctacgtgca agtgatgatt taccaaaaat gtttattgaa
     1321 tcggacccag gattcttttc caatgctatt gttgaaggtg ccaagaagtt tcctaatact
     1381 gaatttgtca aagtaaaagg tcttcatttt tcgcaagaag atgcacctga tgaaatggga
     1441 aaatatatca aatcgttcgt tgagcgagtt ctcaaaaatg aacaatccgg actcagatct
     1501 agaccgtccg agaagacctt caaacagcgc cggagcttcg aacaaagagt ggaagatgtc
     1561 cggctcatcc gggagcagca ccccaccaag atcccagtga ttatagagcg atacaagggt
     1621 gagaagcagc tgcccgtcct ggacaagacc aagttccttg tacctgatca cgtgaatatg
     1681 agcgaactca tcaagataat tagaaggcgc ctgcagctca atgctaacca agccttcttc
     1741 ctcctggtga atgggcacag catggtgagt gtgtccacac ccatctctga agtgtacgag
     1801 agcgagagag atgaagacgg cttcctgtac atggtctatg cctcccagga gacgttcgcg
     1861 taagcactgg ctgttacata catgtcagct ctgaaggcaa cagcaacagg aagagagcca
     1921 tgcttgtgac agacatacag ccacttccaa ctaaagcaag cctctgctcc ctgctacctg
     1981 catggagccc actgtgacac tcagaccatc cccggtcact cactcactcg tgtctgagaa
     2041 tctcagtgag agctgcctct gtcacggacg gaagccaaca cagccacctc tcgacctggc
     2101 tccccacagc acccaccctc cctgcatgca gctgtccctg ctaaccccca atgttatgtt
     2161 acactgtgta agtccccact gctgccgtgt gtgggttgtg tacgtcgtca tgtccctggt
     2221 ttataactat ggtgcgaatt ctgcagtcga cggtaccgcg ggcccgggat ccaccggatc
     2281 tagataactg atcataatca gccataccac atttgtagag gttttacttg ctttaaaaaa
     2341 cctcccacac ctccccctga acctgaaaca taaaatgaat gcaattgttg ttgttaactt
     2401 gtttattgca gcttataatg gttacaaata aagcaatagc atcacaaatt tcacaaataa
     2461 agcatttttt tcactgcatt ctagttgtgg tttgtccaaa ctcatcaatg tatcttaacg
     2521 cgtaaattgt aagcgttaat attttgttaa aattcgcgtt aaatttttgt taaatcagct
     2581 cattttttaa ccaataggcc gaaatcggca aaatccctta taaatcaaaa gaatagaccg
     2641 agatagggtt gagtgttgtt ccagtttgga acaagagtcc actattaaag aacgtggact
     2701 ccaacgtcaa aggnnnnnnn nnnnnnnnnn nnnnnnnnnn nnnnnnnnnn nnnnnnnnnn
     2761 nntnnnnnnn nnnnnnnnnn nnnnnnnnnn nnnnnnnnnn nnnnnnnnnn nnnnnnnnnn
     2821 nnnnnnnnnn nnnnnnnnnn nnnnnnnnnn nnnngnnnnn nnnnnnnnnn nnnnnnnnnn
     2881 nnnnnnnnnn nnnnnnnnnn nnnnnnnnnn nnnnnnnnnn nnnnnnnnnn nnnnnnnnnn
     2941 nnnnnnnnnn nnnnnnnnnn nnnnnnnnnn nnnnnnnnnc aggtggcact tttcggggaa
     3001 atgtgcgcgg aacccctatt tgtttatttt tctaaataca ttcaaatatg tatccgctca
     3061 tgagacaata accctgataa atgcttcaat aatattgaaa aaggaagagt cctgaggcgg
     3121 aaagaaccag ctgtggaatg tgtgtcagtt agggtgtgga aagtccccag gctccccagc
     3181 aggcagaagt atgcaaagca tgcatctcaa ttagtcagca accaggtgtg gaaagtcccc
     3241 aggctcccca gcaggcagaa gtatgcaaag catgcatctc aattagtcag caaccatagt
     3301 cccgccccta actccgccca tcccgcccct aactccgccc agttccgccc attctccgcc
     3361 ccatggctga ctaatttttt ttatttatgc agaggccgag gccgcctcgg cctctgagct
     3421 attccagaag tagtgaggag gcttttttgg aggcctaggc ttttgcaaag atcgatcaag
     3481 agacaggatg aggatcgttt cgcatgattg aacaagatgg attgcacgca ggttctccgg
     3541 ccgcttgggt ggagaggcta ttcggctatg actgggcaca acagacaatc ggctgctctg
     3601 atgccgccgt gttccggctg tcagcgcagg ggcgcccggt tctttttgtc aagaccgacc
     3661 tgtccggtgc cctgaatgaa ctgcaagacg aggcagcgcg gctatcgtgg ctggccacga
     3721 cgggcgttcc ttgcgcagct gtgctcgacg ttgtcactga agcgggaagg gactggctgc
     3781 tattgggcga agtgccgggg caggatctcc tgtcatctca ccttgctcct gccgagaaag
     3841 tatccatcat ggctgatgca atgcggcggc tgcatacgct tgatccggct acctgcccat
     3901 tcgaccacca agcgaaacat cgcatcgagc gagcacgtac tcggatggaa gccggtcttg
     3961 tcgatcagga tgatctggac gaagagcatc aggggctcgc gccagccgaa ctgttcgcca
     4021 ggctcaaggc gagcatgccc gacggcgagg atctcgtcgt gacccatggc gatgcctgct
     4081 tgccgaatat catggtggaa aatggccgct tttctggatt catcgactgt ggccggctgg
     4141 gtgtggcgga ccgctatcag gacatagcgt tggctacccg tgatattgct gaagagcttg
     4201 gcggcgaatg ggctgaccgc ttcctcgtgc tttacggtat cgccgctccc gattcgcagc
     4261 gcatcgcctt ctatcgcctt cttgacgagt tcttctgagc gggactctgg ggttcgaaat
     4321 gaccgaccaa gcgacgccca acctgccatc acgagatttc gattccaccg ccgccttcta
     4381 tgaaaggttg ggcttcggaa tcgttttccg ggacgccggc tggatgatcc tccagcgcgg
     4441 ggatctcatg ctggagttct tcgcccaccc tagggggagg ctaactgaaa cacggaagga
     4501 gacaataccg gaaggaaccc gcgctatgac ggcaataaaa agacagaata aaacgcacgg
     4561 tgttgggtcg tttgttcata aacgcggggt tcggtcccag ggctggcact ctgtcgatac
     4621 cccaccgaga ccccattggg gccaatacgc ccgcgtttct tccttttccc caccccaccc
     4681 cccaagttcg ggtgaaggcc cagggctcgc agccaacgtc ggggcggcag gccctgccat
     4741 agcctcaggt tactcatata tactttagat tgatttaaaa cttcattttt aatttaaaag
     4801 gatctaggtg aagatccttt ttgataatct catgaccaaa atcccttaac gtgagttttc
     4861 gttccactga gcgtcagacc ccgtagaaaa gatcaaagga tcttcttgag atcctttttt
     4921 tctgcgcgta atctgctgct tgcaaacaaa aaaaccaccg ctaccagcgg tggtttgttt
     4981 gccggatcaa gagctaccaa ctctttttcc gaaggtaact ggcttcagca gagcgcagat
     5041 accaaatact gttcttctag tgtagccgta gttaggccac cacttcaaga actctgtagc
     5101 accgcctaca tacctcgctc tgctaatcct gttaccagtg gctgctgcca gtggcgataa
     5161 gtcgtgtctt accgggttgg actcaagacg atagttaccg gataaggcgc agcggtcggg
     5221 ctgaacgggg ggttcgtgca cacagcccag cttggagcga acgacctaca ccgaactgag
     5281 atacctacag cgtgagctat gagaaagcgc cacgcttccc gaagggagaa aggcggacag
     5341 gtatccggta agcggcaggg tcggaacagg agagcgcacg agggagcttc cagggggaaa
     5401 cgcctggtat ctttatagtc ctgtcgggtt tcgccacctc tgacttgagc gtcgattttt
     5461 gtgatgctcg tcaggggggc ggagcctatg gaaaaacgcc agcaacgcgg cctttttacg
     5521 gttcctggcc ttttgctggc cttttgctca catgttcttt cctgcgttat cccctgattc
     5581 tgtggataac cgtattaccg ccatgcatta gttattaata gtaatcaatt acggggtcat
     5641 tagttcatag cccatatatg gagttccg
//
